Addgene plasmid #64402: pUbiGUSPlus
Purpose: Ubiquitin promoter driving synthetic optimised GUSPlus gene. Can be used as a reporter of promoter activity in plants by replacing Ubi promoter with sequence of interest.
Depositing lab: Claudia Vickers. Depositing organization: University of Queensland. Publication: A synthetic xylanase as a novel reporter in plants. Vickers CE, Xue GP, Gresshoff PM. Plant Cell Rep. 2003 Sep;22(2):135-40. Epub 2003 Jul 4. 10.1007/s00299-003-0667-9 PubMed 12845475.
Backbone
  Vector backbone: pSP72
  Vector type: Plant Expression
Growth in bacteria
  Bacterial resistance: Ampicillin, 100 μg/mL
  Growth temperature: 37°C
  Growth strain: DH5alpha
  Copy number: High Copy
Gene/Insert
  Gene/Insert name: ubiquitin (Ubi-1) promoter
  Species: maize
  Promoter: Ubi-1
  Tag / fusion protein: GUSPlus reporter
  Cloning method: Unknown
  Sequencing primers: 5′ M13-F20; 3′ M13R
Terms and licenses: Academic/Nonprofit Terms; Industry Terms: Not Available to Industry
Depositor comments: Plant ubiquitin (Ubi-1) promoter (with untranslated region intron) driving expression of a synthetic, optimised GUSPlus gene (CAMBIA) followed by an NOS terminator. The GUSPlus gene is used as a reporter gene for quantitative promoter expression in plant tissues.
How to cite: pUbiGUSPlus was a gift from Claudia Vickers (Addgene plasmid # 64402 ; http://n2t.net/addgene:64402 ; RRID:Addgene_64402)
