[The description below was written by a language model from this plasmid's Addgene catalogue record and pLannotate feature annotations shown in this document.]
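Description:
pUbiGUSPlus is a plant expression reporter plasmid of about 7 kb, catalogued as built on the pSP72 cloning backbone. It is propagated in E. coli as a high-copy plasmid through a ColE1/pUC-type origin and selected with ampicillin via the β-lactamase (AmpR) gene and its native promoter. The annotated sequence also shows remnants of bacterial cloning-vector elements flanking the cassette: lacZα and lacI fragments, the lac promoter, operator and CAP site, and short bom and rop fragments. These have no role in the plant reporter. No T-DNA borders or plant selectable marker are annotated, so the record does not point to a binary vector for Agrobacterium delivery. The intended delivery route is not stated.

The payload is a single plant expression cassette. The maize polyubiquitin (Ubi-1) promoter, including its untranslated-region intron, is a strong constitutive promoter widely used in cereals. Here it drives GUSPlus, a synthetic codon-optimised β-glucuronidase derived from a Staphylococcus gusA gene. The coding sequence carries a catalase intron, so functional enzyme is made only after splicing in plant cells and not in bacteria. A short C-terminal His tag is annotated immediately after the reporter, and the nopaline synthase (NOS) terminator supplies the polyadenylation signal.

According to the depositor, the plasmid serves as a GUS reporter for quantitative measurement of promoter expression in plant tissues. As supplied, it provides Ubi-1-driven GUSPlus expression. Replacing the Ubi-1 promoter with another sequence of interest converts it into a test construct for that promoter's activity.
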