Features (pLannotate 1.2.2; 14 found; start..end, strand, type, name):
     77..176     +  misc_feature   bom (fragment): basis of mobility region from pBR322
    182..336     -  CDS            lacZα (fragment): LacZα fragment of β-galactosidase; lacZ fragment
    351..2342    +  promoter       Ubi promoter: maize polyubiquitin gene promoter
   2389..4411    +  CDS            GUSPlus™: β-glucuronidase codon-optimized Staphylococcus gusA gene with a catalase intron to ensure expression in plants but not bacteria
   4418..4435    +  CDS            7xHis (fragment): 6xHis affinity tag
   4467..4719    +  terminator     NOS terminator: nopaline synthase terminator and poly(A) signal
   4761..4777    -  protein_bind   lac operator: The lac repressor binds to the lac operator to inhibit transcription in E. coli. This inhibition can be relieved by adding lactose or isopropyl-β-D-thiogalactopyranoside (IPTG). lac repressor encoded by lacI
   4785..4815    -  promoter       lac promoter: promoter for the E. coli lac operon
   4830..4851    -  protein_bind   CAP binding site: CAP binding activates transcription in the presence of cAMP. E. coli catabolite activator protein
   4864..4956    -  CDS            lacI (fragment): lac repressor; lacI; The lac repressor binds to the lac operator to inhibit transcription in E. coli. This inhibition can be relieved by adding lactose or isopropyl-β-D-thiogalactopyranoside (IPTG).
   5139..5727    -  rep_origin     ori: high-copy-number ColE1/pMB1/pBR322/pUC origin of replication
   5898..6758    -  CDS            AmpR: β-lactamase; bla; confers resistance to ampicillin, carbenicillin, and related antibiotics
   6759..6863    -  promoter       AmpR promoter: bla
   6958..6993    +  CDS            rop (fragment): Rop protein, which maintains plasmids at low copy number; rop
>Addgene plasmid #64402 | pUbiGUSPlus | depositor full sequence | sequence record 108183 | pUbiGUSPlus sequence 7018 bps
CAGCTTGTCTGTAAGCGGATGCCGGGAGCAGACAAGCCCGTCAGGGCGCGTCAGCGGGTGTTGGCGGGTG
TCGGGGCTGGCTTAACTATGCGGCATCAGAGCAGATTGTACTGAGAGTGCACCATATGCGGTGTGAAATA
CCGCACAGATGCGTAAGGAGAAAATACCGCATCAGGCGCCATTCGCCATTCAGGCTGCGCAACTGTTGGG
AAGGGCGATCGGTGCGGGCCTCTTCGCTATTACGCCAGCTGGCGAAAGGGGGATGTGCTGCAAGGCGATT
AAGTTGGGTAACGCCAGGGTTTTCCCAGTCACGACGTTGTAAAACGACGGCCAGTGCCAAGCTTGCATGC
CTGCAGTGCAGCGTGACCCGGTCGTGCCCCTCTCTAGAGATAATGAGCATTGCATGTCTAAGTTATAAAA
AATTACCACATATTTTTTTTGTCACACTTGTTTGAAGTGCAGTTTATCTATCTTTATACATATATTTAAA
CTTTACTCTACGAATAATATAATCTATAGTACTACAATAATATCAGTGTTTTAGAGAATCATATAAATGA
ACAGTTAGACATGGTCTAAAGGACAATTGAGTATTTTGACAACAGGACTCTACAGTTTTATCTTTTTAGT
GTGCATGTGTTCTCCTTTTTTTTTGCAAATAGCTTCACCTATATAATACTTCATCCATTTTATTAGTACA
TCCATTTAGGGTTTAGGGTTAATGGTTTTTATAGACTAATTTTTTTAGTACATCTATTTTATTCTATTTT
AGCCTCTAAATTAAGAAAACTAAAACTCTATTTTAGTTTTTTTATTTAATAATTTAGATATAAAATAGAA
TAAAATAAAGTGACTAAAAATTAAACAAATACCCTTTAAGAAATTAAAAAAACTAAGGAAACATTTTTCT
TGTTTCGAGTAGATAATGCCAGCCTGTTAAACGCCGTCGACGAGTCTAACGGACACCAACCAGCGAACCA
GCAGCGTCGCGTCGGGCCAAGCGAAGCAGACGGCACGGCATCTCTGTCGCTGCCTCTGGACCCCTCTCGA
GAGTTCCGCTCCACCGTTGGACTTGCTCCGCTGTCGGCATCCAGAAATTGCGTGGCGGAGCGGCAGACGT
GAGCCGGCACGGCAGGCGGCCTCCTCCTCCTCTCACGGCACGGCAGCTACGGGGGATTCCTTTCCCACCG
CTCCTTCGCTTTCCCTTCCTCGCCCGCCGTAATAAATAGACACCCCCTCCACACCCTCTTTCCCCAACCT
CGTGTTGTTCGGAGCGCACACACACACAACCAGATCTCCCCCAAATCCACCCGTCGGCACCTCCGCTTCA
AGGTACGCCGCTCGTCCTCCCCCCCCCCCCCTCTCTACCTTCTCTAGATCGGCGTTCCGGTCCATGGTTA
GGGCCCGGTAGTTCTACTTCTGTTCATGTTTGTGTTAGATCCGTGTTTGTGTTAGATCCGTGCTGCTAGC
GTTCGTACACGGATGCGACCTGTACGTCAGACACGTTCTGATTGCTAACTTGCCAGTGTTTCTCTTTGGG
GAATCCTGGGATGGCTCTAGCCGTTCCGCAGACGGGATCGATTTCATGATTTTTTTTGTTTCGTTGCATA
GGGTTTGGTTTGCCCTTTTCCTTTATTTCAATATATGCCGTGCACTTGTTTGTCGGGTCATCTTTTCATG
CTTTTTTTTGTCTTGGTTGTGATGATGTGGTCTGGTTGGGCGGTCGTTCTAGATCGGAGTAGAATTCTGT
TTCAAACTACCTGGTGGATTTATTAATTTTGGATCTGTATGTGTGTGCCATACATATTCATAGTTACGAA
TTGAAGATGATGGATGGAAATATCGATCTAGGATAGGTATACATGTTGATGCGGGTTTTACTGATGCATA
TACAGAGATGCTTTTTGTTCGCTTGGTTGTGATGATGTGGTGTGGTTGGGCGGTCGTTCATTCGTTCTAG
ATCGGAGTAGAATACTGTTTCAAACTACCTGGTGTATTTATTAATTTTGGAACTGTATGTGTGTGTCATA
CATCTTCATAGTTACGAGTTTAAGATGGATGGAAATATCGATCTAGGATAGGTATACATGTTGATGTGGG
TTTTACTGATGCATATACATGATGGCATATGCAGCATCTATTCATATGCTCTAACCTTGAGTACCTATCT
ATTATAATAAACAAGTATGTTTTATAATTATTTTGATCTTGATATACTTGGATGATGGCATATGCAGCAG
CTATATGTGGATTTTTTTAGCCCTGCCTTCATACGCTATTTATTTGCTTGGTACTGTTTCTTTTGTCGAT
GCTCACCCTGTTGTTTGGTGTTACTTCTGCAGGTCGACTCTAGAGGATCCGTCCTAAAGCAAGCAAGAGC
AATAAACAATGGTAGATCTGAGGGTAAATTTCTAGTTTTTCTCCTTCATTTTCTTGGTTAGGACCCTTTT
CTCTTTTTATTTTTTTGAGCTTTGATCTTTCTTTAAACTGATCTATTTTTTAATTGATTGGTTATGGTGT
AAATATTACATAGCTTTAACTGATAATCTGATTACTTTATTTCGTGTGTCTATGATGATGATGATAGTTA
CAGAACCGACGAACTAGTCTGTACCCGATCAACACCGAGACCCGTGGCGTCTTCGACCTCAATGGCGTCT
GGAACTTCAAGCTGGACTACGGGAAAGGACTGGAAGAGAAGTGGTACGAAAGCAAGCTGACCGACACTAT
TAGTATGGCCGTCCCAAGCAGTTACAATGACATTGGCGTGACCAAGGAAATCCGCAACCATATCGGATAT
GTCTGGTACGAACGTGAGTTCACGGTGCCGGCCTATCTGAAGGATCAGCGTATCGTGCTCCGCTTCGGCT
CTGCAACTCACAAAGCAATTGTCTATGTCAATGGTGAGCTGGTCGTGGAGCACAAGGGCGGATTCCTGCC
ATTCGAAGCGGAAATCAACAACTCGCTGCGTGATGGCATGAATCGCGTCACCGTCGCCGTGGACAACATC
CTCGACGATAGCACCCTCCCGGTGGGGCTGTACAGCGAGCGCCACGAAGAGGGCCTCGGAAAAGTCATTC
GTAACAAGCCGAACTTCGACTTCTTCAACTATGCAGGCCTGCACCGTCCGGTGAAAATCTACACGACCCC
GTTTACGTACGTCGAGGACATCTCGGTTGTGACCGACTTCAATGGCCCAACCGGGACTGTGACCTATACG
GTGGACTTTCAAGGCAAAGCCGAGACCGTGAAAGTGTCGGTCGTGGATGAGGAAGGCAAAGTGGTCGCAA
GCACCGAGGGCCTGAGCGGTAACGTGGAGATTCCGAATGTCATCCTCTGGGAACCACTGAACACGTATCT
CTACCAGATCAAAGTGGAACTGGTGAACGACGGACTGACCATCGATGTCTATGAAGAGCCGTTCGGCGTG
CGGACCGTGGAAGTCAACGACGGCAAGTTCCTCATCAACAACAAACCGTTCTACTTCAAGGGCTTTGGCA
AACATGAGGACACTCCTATCAACGGCCGTGGCTTTAACGAAGCGAGCAATGTGATGGATTTCAATATCCT
CAAATGGATCGGCGCCAACAGCTTCCGGACCGCACACTATCCGTACTCTGAAGAGTTGATGCGTCTTGCG
GATCGCGAGGGTCTGGTCGTGATCGACGAGACTCCGGCAGTTGGCGTGCACCTCAACTTCATGGCCACCA
CGGGACTCGGCGAAGGCAGCGAGCGCGTCAGTACCTGGGAGAAGATTCGGACGTTTGAGCACCATCAAGA
CGTTCTCCGTGAACTGGTGTCTCGTGACAAGAACCATCCAAGCGTCGTGATGTGGAGCATCGCCAACGAG
GCGGCGACTGAGGAAGAGGGCGCGTACGAGTACTTCAAGCCGTTGGTGGAGCTGACCAAGGAACTCGACC
CACAGAAGCGTCCGGTCACGATCGTGCTGTTTGTGATGGCTACCCCGGAGACGGACAAAGTCGCCGAACT
GATTGACGTCATCGCGCTCAATCGCTATAACGGATGGTACTTCGATGGCGGTGATCTCGAAGCGGCCAAA
GTCCATCTCCGCCAGGAATTTCACGCGTGGAACAAGCGTTGCCCAGGAAAGCCGATCATGATCACTGAGT
ACGGCGCAGACACCGTTGCGGGCTTTCACGACATTGATCCAGTGATGTTCACCGAGGAATATCAAGTCGA
GTACTACCAGGCGAACCACGTCGTGTTCGATGAGTTTGAGAACTTCGTGGGTGAGCAAGCGTGGAACTTC
GCGGACTTCGCGACCTCTCAGGGCGTGATGCGCGTCCAAGGAAACAAGAAGGGCGTGTTCACTCGTGACC
GCAAGCCGAAGCTCGCCGCGCACGTCTTTCGCGAGCGCTGGACCAACATTCCAGATTTCGGCTACAAGAA
CGCTAGCCATCACCATCACCATCACGTGTGAATTGGTGACCAGCTCGAATTTCCCCGATCGTTCAAACAT
TTGGCAATAAAGTTTCTTAAGATTGAATCCTGTTGCCGGTCTTGCGATGATTATCATATAATTTCTGTTG
AATTACGTTAAGCATGTAATAATTAACATGTAATGCATGACGTTATTTATGAGATGGGTTTTTATGATTA
GAGTCCCGCAATTATACATTTAATACGCGATAGAAAACAAAATATAGCGCGCAAACTAGGATAAATTATC
GCGCGCGGTGTCATCTATGTTACTAGATCGGGAATTCGTAATCATGGTCATAGCTGTTTCCTGTGTGAAA
TTGTTATCCGCTCACAATTCCACACAACATACGAGCCGGAAGCATAAAGTGTAAAGCCTGGGGTGCCTAA
TGAGTGAGCTAACTCACATTAATTGCGTTGCGCTCACTGCCCGCTTTCCAGTCGGGAAACCTGTCGTGCC
AGCTGCATTAATGAATCGGCCAACGCGCGGGGAGAGGCGGTTTGCGTATTGGGCGCTCTTCCGCTTCCTC
GCTCACTGACTCGCTGCGCTCGGTCGTTCGGCTGCGGCGAGCGGTATCAGCTCACTCAAAGGCGGTAATA
CGGTTATCCACAGAATCAGGGGATAACGCAGGAAAGAACATGTGAGCAAAAGGCCAGCAAAAGGCCAGGA
ACCGTAAAAAGGCCGCGTTGCTGGCGTTTTTCCATAGGCTCCGCCCCCCTGACGAGCATCACAAAAATCG
ACGCTCAAGTCAGAGGTGGCGAAACCCGACAGGACTATAAAGATACCAGGCGTTTCCCCCTGGAAGCTCC
CTCGTGCGCTCTCCTGTTCCGACCCTGCCGCTTACCGGATACCTGTCCGCCTTTCTCCCTTCGGGAAGCG
TGGCGCTTTCTCATAGCTCACGCTGTAGGTATCTCAGTTCGGTGTAGGTCGTTCGCTCCAAGCTGGGCTG
TGTGCACGAACCCCCCGTTCAGCCCGACCGCTGCGCCTTATCCGGTAACTATCGTCTTGAGTCCAACCCG
GTAAGACACGACTTATCGCCACTGGCAGCAGCCACTGGTAACAGGATTAGCAGAGCGAGGTATGTAGGCG
GTGCTACAGAGTTCTTGAAGTGGTGGCCTAACTACGGCTACACTAGAAGGACAGTATTTGGTATCTGCGC
TCTGCTGAAGCCAGTTACCTTCGGAAAAAGAGTTGGTAGCTCTTGATCCGGCAAACAAACCACCGCTGGT
AGCGGTGGTTTTTTTGTTTGCAAGCAGCAGATTACGCGCAGAAAAAAAGGATCTCAAGAAGATCCTTTGA
TCTTTTCTACGGGGTCTGACGCTCAGTGGAACGAAAACTCACGTTAAGGGATTTTGGTCATGAGATTATC
AAAAAGGATCTTCACCTAGATCCTTTTAAATTAAAAATGAAGTTTTAAATCAATCTAAAGTATATATGAG
TAAACTTGGTCTGACAGTTACCAATGCTTAATCAGTGAGGCACCTATCTCAGCGATCTGTCTATTTCGTT
CATCCATAGTTGCCTGACTCCCCGTCGTGTAGATAACTACGATACGGGAGGGCTTACCATCTGGCCCCAG
TGCTGCAATGATACCGCGAGACCCACGCTCACCGGCTCCAGATTTATCAGCAATAAACCAGCCAGCCGGA
AGGGCCGAGCGCAGAAGTGGTCCTGCAACTTTATCCGCCTCCATCCAGTCTATTAATTGTTGCCGGGAAG
CTAGAGTAAGTAGTTCGCCAGTTAATAGTTTGCGCAACGTTGTTGCCATTGCTACAGGCATCGTGGTGTC
ACGCTCGTCGTTTGGTATGGCTTCATTCAGCTCCGGTTCCCAACGATCAAGGCGAGTTACATGATCCCCC
ATGTTGTGCAAAAAAGCGGTTAGCTCCTTCGGTCCTCCGATCGTTGTCAGAAGTAAGTTGGCCGCAGTGT
TATCACTCATGGTTATGGCAGCACTGCATAATTCTCTTACTGTCATGCCATCCGTAAGATGCTTTTCTGT
GACTGGTGAGTACTCAACCAAGTCATTCTGAGAATAGTGTATGCGGCGACCGAGTTGCTCTTGCCCGGCG
TCAATACGGGATAATACCGCGCCACATAGCAGAACTTTAAAAGTGCTCATCATTGGAAAACGTTCTTCGG
GGCGAAAACTCTCAAGGATCTTACCGCTGTTGAGATCCAGTTCGATGTAACCCACTCGTGCACCCAACTG
ATCTTCAGCATCTTTTACTTTCACCAGCGTTTCTGGGTGAGCAAAAACAGGAAGGCAAAATGCCGCAAAA
AAGGGAATAAGGGCGACACGGAAATGTTGAATACTCATACTCTTCCTTTTTCAATATTATTGAAGCATTT
ATCAGGGTTATTGTCTCATGAGCGGATACATATTTGAATGTATTTAGAAAAATAAACAAATAGGGGTTCC
GCGCACATTTCCCCGAAAAGTGCCACCTGACGTCTAAGAAACCATTATTATCATGACATTAACCTATAAA
AATAGGCGTATCACGAGGCCCTTTCGTCTCGCGCGTTTCGGTGATGACGGTGAAAACCTCTGACACATGC
AGCTCCCGGAGACGGTCA
