>Addgene plasmid #64402 | pUbiGUSPlus | addgene partial sequence | sequence record 146652 | M13-F20 5'-TGTAAAACGACGGCCAGT-3'
CCTCTCTAGAGATAATGAGCATTGCATGTCTAAGTTATAAAAAATTACCACATATTTTTTTTGTCACACT
TGTTTGAAGTGCAGTTTATCTATCTTTATACATATATTTAAACTTTACTCTACGAATAATATAATCTATA
GTACTACAATAATATCAGTGTTTTAGAGAATCATATAAATGAACAGTTAGACATGGTCTAAAGGACAATT
GAGTATTTTGACAACAGGACTCTACAGTTTTATCTTTTTAGTGTGCATGTGTTCTCCTTTTTTTTTGCAA
ATAGCTTCACCTATATAATACTTCATCCATTTTATTAGTACATCCATTTAGGGTTTAGGGTTAATGGTTT
TTATAGACTAATTTTTTTAGTACATCTATTTTATTCTATTTTAGCCTCTAAATTAAGAAAACTAAAACTC
TATTTTAGTTTTTTTATTTAATAATTTAGATATAAAATAGAATAAAATAAAGTGACTAAAAATTAAACAA
ATACCCTTTAAGAAATTAAAAAAACTAAGGAAACATTTTTCTTGTTTCGAGTAGATAATGCCAGCCTGTT
AAACGCCGTCGACGAGTCTAACGGACACCAACCAGCGAACCAGCAGCGTCGCGTCGGGCCAAGCGAAGCA
GACGGCACGGCATCTCTGTCGCTGCCTCTGGACCCCTCTCGAGAGTTCCGCTCCACCGTTGGACTTGCTC
CGCTGTCGGCATCCAGAAATTGCGTGGCGGAGCGGCAGACGTGAGCCGGCACGGCAGGCGGCCTCCTCCT
CCTCTCACGGCAC
