>Addgene plasmid #64402 | pUbiGUSPlus | addgene partial sequence | sequence record 146653 | M13-Rev 5'-CAGGAAACAGCTATGACC-3'
ATCTAGTAACATAGATGACACCGCGCGCGATAATTTATCCTAGTTTGCGCGCTATATTTTGTTTTCTATC
GCGTATTAAATGTATAATTGCGGGACTCTAATCATAAAAACCCATCTCATAAATAACGTCATGCATTACA
TGTTGATTATTACATGCTTAACGTAATTCAACAGAAATTATATGATAATCATCGCAAGACCGGCAACAGG
ATTCAATCTTAAGAAACTTTATTGCCAAATGTTTGAACGATCGGGGAAATTCGAGCTGGTCACCAATTCA
CACGTGATGGTGATGGTGATGGCTAGCGTTCTTGTAGCCGAAATCTGGAATGTTGGTCCAGCGCTCGCGA
AAGACGTGCGCGGCGAGCTTCGGCTTGCGGTCACGAGTGAACACGCCCTTCTTGTTTCCTTGGACGCGCA
TCACGCCCTGAGAGGTCGCGAAGTCCGCGAAGTTCCACGCTTGCTCACCCACGAAGTTCTCAAACTCATC
GAACACGACGTGGTTCGCCTGGTAGTACTCGACTTGATATTCCTCGGTGAACATCACTGGATCAATGTCG
TGAAAGCCCGCAACGGTGTCTGCGCCGTACTCAGTGATCATGATCGGCTTTCCTGGGCAACGCTTGTTCC
ACGCGTGAAATTCCTGGCGGAGATGGACTTTGGCCGCTTCGAGATCACCGCCATCGAAGTACCATCCGTT
ATAGCGATTGAGCGCGATGACGTCAATCAGTTCGGCGACTTTGTCCGTCTCCGGGGTAGCCATCACAAAC
AGCACGATCGTGACCGGACGCTTCTGTGGGTCGAGTTCCTTGGTCAGCTCCACCAACGGCTTGAAGTACT
CGTACGCGCCCTCTTCCTCAGTCGCCGCCTCGTTGGCGATGCTCCACATCACGA
